>Addgene plasmid #87046 | pRK5-MYC-ITFG2 | addgene full sequence | sequence record 174786 | Addgene NGS Result
GACATTGATTATTGACTAGTTATTAATAGTAATCAATTACGGGGTCATTAGTTCATAGCCCATATATGGA
GTTCCGCGTTACATAACTTACGGTAAATGGCCCGCCTGGCTGACCGCCCAACGACCCCCGCCCATTGACG
TCAATAATGACGTATGTTCCCATAGTAACGCCAATAGGGACTTTCCATTGACGTCAATGGGTGGAGTATT
TACGGTAAACTGCCCACTTGGCAGTACATCAAGTGTATCATATGCCAAGTACGCCCCCTATTGACGTCAA
TGACGGTAAATGGCCCGCCTGGCATTATGCCCAGTACATGACCTTATGGGACTTTCCTACTTGGCAGTAC
ATCTACGTATTAGTCATCGCTATTACCATGGTGATGCGGTTTTGGCAGTACATCAATGGGCGTGGATAGC
GGTTTGACTCACGGGGATTTCCAAGTCTCCACCCCATTGACGTCAATGGGAGTTTGTTTTGGCACCAAAA
TCAACGGGACTTTCCAAAATGTCGTAACAACTCCGCCCCATTGACGCAAATGGGCGGTAGGCGTGTACGG
TGGGAGGTCTATATAAGCAGAGCTCGTTTAGTGAACCGTCAGATCGCCTGGAGACGCCATCCACGCTGTT
TTGACCTCCATAGAAGACACCGGGACCGATCCAGCCTCCGCGGCCGGGAACGGTGCATTGGAACGCGGAT
TCCCCGTGCCAAGAGTGACGTAAGTACCGCCTATAGAGTCTATAGGCCCACCCCCTTGGCTTCGTTAGAA
CGCGGCTACAATTAATACATAACCTTATGTATCATACACATACGATTTAGGTGACACTATAGAATAACAT
CCACTTTGCCTTTCTCTCCACAGGTGTCCACTCCCAGGTCCAACTGCACCTCGGTTCTATCGATTGAATT
CCCGAACCGACAGTCGGTCTCTTCACCAAGGCCATTCGCGCCACC
[1398 nt withheld, positions 956-2353]
TAGGCGGCCAAGTAAGTAAGGATCCCCAGCTTGGCCGCCATGGCCCAACTTGTTTATTGCAGCTTATAAT
GGTTACAAATAAAGCAATAGCATCACAAATTTCACAAATAAAGCATTTTTTTCACTGCATTCTAGTTGTG
GTTTGTCCAAACTCATCAATGTATCTTATCATGTCTGGATCGGGAATTAATTCGGCGCAGCACCATGGCC
TGAAATAACCTCTGAAAGAGGAACTTGGTTAGGTACCTTCTGAGGCGGAAAGAACCAGCTGTGGAATGTG
TGTCAGTTAGGGTGTGGAAAGTCCCCAGGCTCCCCAGCAGGCAGAAGTATGCAAAGCATGCATCTCAATT
AGTCAGCAACCAGGTGTGGAAAGTCCCCAGGCTCCCCAGCAGGCAGAAGTATGCAAAGCATGCATCTCAA
TTAGTCAGCAACCATAGTCCCGCCCCTAACTCCGCCCATCCCGCCCCTAACTCCGCCCAGTTCCGCCCAT
TCTCCGCCCCATGGCTGACTAATTTTTTTTATTTATGCAGAGGCCGAGGCCGCCTCGGCCTCTGAGCTAT
TCCAGAAGTAGTGAGGAGGCTTTTTTGGAGGCCTAGGCTTTTGCAAAAAGCTGTTAACAGCTTGGCACTG
GCCGTCGTTTTACAACGTCGTGACTGGGAAAACCCTGGCGTTACCCAACTTAATCGCCTTGCAGCACATC
CCCCTTTCGCCAGCTGGCGTAATAGCGAAGAGGCCCGCACCGATCGCCCTTCCCAACAGTTGCGCAGCCT
GAATGGCGAATGGCGCCTGATGCGGTATTTTCTCCTTACGCATCTGTGCGGTATTTCACACCGCATA
[142 nt withheld, positions 3191-3332]
C
[141 nt withheld, positions 3334-3474]
CCTTTGACGTTGGAGTCCACGTTCTTT
[37 nt withheld, positions 3502-3538]
ACCCTATCTCGGGCTATTCTTTTGATTTATAAGGGATTTTGCCGATTTCGGCCTATTGGTTAAAAAATGA
GCTGATTTAACAAAAATTTAACGCGAATTTTAACAAAATATTAACGTTTACAATTTTATGGTGCACTCTC
AGTACAATCTGCTCTGATGCCGCATAGTTAAGCCAGCCCCGACACCCGCCAACACCCGCTGACGCGCCCT
GACGGGCTTGTCTGCTCCCGGCATCCGCTTACAGACAAGCTGTGACCGTCTCCGGGAGCTGCATGTGTCA
GAGGTTTTCACCGTCATCACCGAAACGCGCGAGACGAAAGGGCCTCGTGATACGCCTATTTTTATAGGTT
AATGTCATGATAATAATGGTTTCTTAGACGTCAGGTGGCACTTTTCGGGGAAATGTGCGCGGAACCCCTA
TTTGTTTATTTTTCTAAATACATTCAAATATGTATCCGCTCATGAGACAATAACCCTGATAAATGCTTCA
ATAATATTGAAAAAGGAAGAGTATGAGTATTCAACATTTCCGTGTCGCCCTTATTCCCTTTTTTGCGGCA
TTTTGCCTTCCTGTTTTTGCTCACCCAGAAACGCTGGTGAAAGTAAAAGATGCTGAAGATCAGTTGGGTG
CACGAGTGGGTTACATCGAACTGGATCTCAACAGCGGTAAGATCCTTGAGAGTTTTCGCCCCGAAGAACG
TTTTCCAATGATGAGCACTTTTAAAGTTCTGCTATGTGGCGCGGTATTATCCCGTATTGACGCCGGGCAA
GAGCAACTCGGTCGCCGCATACACTATTCTCAGAATGACTTGGTTGAGTACTCACCAGTCACAGAAAAGC
ATCTTACGGATGGCATGACAGTAAGAGAATTATGCAGTGCTGCCATAACCATGAGTGATAACACTGCGGC
CAACTTACTTCTGACAACGATCGGAGGACCGAAGGAGCTAACCGCTTTTTTGCACAACATGGGGGATCAT
GTAACTCGCCTTGATCGTTGGGAACCGGAGCTGAATGAAGCCATACCAAACGACGAGCGTGACACCACGA
TGCCTGTAGCAATGGCAACAACGTTGCGCAAACTATTAACTGGCGAACTACTTACTCTAGCTTCCCGGCA
ACAATTAATAGACTGGATGGAGGCGGATAAAGTTGCAGGACCACTTCTGCGCTCGGCCCTTCCGGCTGGC
TGGTTTATTGCTGATAAATCTGGAGCCGGTGAGCGTGGGTCTCGCGGTATCATTGCAGCACTGGGGCCAG
ATGGTAAGCCCTCCCGTATCGTAGTTATCTACACGACGGGGAGTCAGGCAACTATGGATGAACGAAATAG
ACAGATCGCTGAGATAGGTGCCTCACTGATTAAGCATTGGTAACTGTCAGACCAAGTTTACTCATATATA
CTTTAGATTGATTTAAAACTTCATTTTTAATTTAAAAGGATCTAGGTGAAGATCCTTTTTGATAATCTCA
TGACCAAAATCCCTTAACGTGAGTTTTCGTTCCACTGAGCGTCAGACCCCGTAGAAAAGATCAAAGGATC
TTCTTGAGATCCTTTTTTTCTGCGCGTAATCTGCTGCTTGCAAACAAAAAAACCACCGCTACCAGCGGTG
GTTTGTTTGCCGGATCAAGAGCTACCAACTCTTTTTCCGAAGGTAACTGGCTTCAGCAGAGCGCAGATAC
CAAATACTGTTCTTCTAGTGTAGCCGTAGTTAGGCCACCACTTCAAGAACTCTGTAGCACCGCCTACATA
CCTCGCTCTGCTAATCCTGTTACCAGTGGCTGCTGCCAGTGGCGATAAGTCGTGTCTTACCGGGTTGGAC
TCAAGACGATAGTTACCGGATAAGGCGCAGCGGTCGGGCTGAACGGGGGGTTCGTGCACACAGCCCAGCT
TGGAGCGAACGACCTACACCGAACTGAGATACCTACAGCGTGAGCTATGAGAAAGCGCCACGCTTCCCGA
AGGGAGAAAGGCGGACAGGTATCCGGTAAGCGGCAGGGTCGGAACAGGAGAGCGCACGAGGGAGCTTCCA
GGGGGAAACGCCTGGTATCTTTATAGTCCTGTCGGGTTTCGCCACCTCTGACTTGAGCGTCGATTTTTGT
GATGCTCGTCAGGGGGGCGGAGCCTATGGAAAAACGCCAGCAACGCGGCCTTTTTACGGTTCCTGGCCTT
TTGCTGGCCTTTTGCTCACATGTTCTTTCCTGCGTTATCCCCTGATTCTGTGGATAACCGTATTACCGCC
TTTGAGTGAGCTGATACCGCTCGCCGCAGCCGAACGACCGAGCGCAGCGAGTCAGTGAGCGAGGAAGCGG
AAGAGCGCCCAATACGCAAACCGCCTCTCCCCGCGCGTTGGCCGATTCATTAATGCAGCTGGCACGACAG
GTTTCCCGACTGGAAAGCGGGCAGTGAGCGCAACGCAATTAATGTGAGTTAGCTCACTCATTAGGCACCC
CAGGCTTTACACTTTATGCTTCCGGCTCGTATGTTGTGTGGAATTGTGAGCGGATAACAATTTCACACAG
GAAACAGCTATGACATGATTACGAATTAATTCGAGCTCGCCC
Features (pLannotate 1.2.2; 21 found; start..end, strand, type, name):
      1..380     +  enhancer       CMV enhancer: human cytomegalovirus immediate early enhancer
    381..584     +  promoter       CMV promoter: human cytomegalovirus (CMV) immediate early promoter
    720..763     +  intron         CMV intron (fragment): modified intron A from human cytomegalovirus
    815..833     +  promoter       SP6 promoter: promoter for bacteriophage SP6 RNA polymerase
    837..874     +  CDS            IgH signal sequence (fragment): signal sequence from the mouse immunoglobulin heavy chain variable region
    959..978     +  CDS            Myc (fragment) (sequence withheld): Myc (human c-Myc proto-oncogene) epitope tag
   1013..2353    +  CDS            ITFG2 (sequence withheld): ITFG2_HUMAN - Experimental evidence at protein level: Swiss-Prot protein existence level 1. As part of the KICSTOR complex functions in the amino acid- sensing branch of the TORC1 signaling pathway. Recruits, in an amino acid-independent manner, the GATOR1 complex to the lysosomal membranes and allows its interaction with GATOR2 and the RAG GTPases. Functions upstream of the RAG GTPases and is required to negatively regulate mTORC1 signaling in absence of amino acids. In absence of the KICSTOR complex mTORC1 is constitutively localized to the lysosome and activated. The KICSTOR complex is also
   2400..2534    +  polyA_signal   SV40 poly(A) signal: SV40 polyadenylation signal
   2603..2960    +  promoter       SV40 promoter: SV40 enhancer and early promoter
   2979..3133    +  CDS            lacZα (fragment): LacZα fragment of β-galactosidase; lacZ fragment
   3139..3190    -  misc_feature   bom (fragment): basis of mobility region from pBR322
   3209..3589    +  rep_origin     M13 ori (sequence partly withheld): M13 bacteriophage origin of replication; arrow indicates direction of (+) strand synthesis
   3665..3714    -  misc_feature   bom (fragment): basis of mobility region from pBR322
   3816..3851    -  CDS            rop (fragment): Rop protein, which maintains plasmids at low copy number; rop
   3946..4050    +  promoter       AmpR promoter: bla
   4051..4911    +  CDS            AmpR: β-lactamase; bla; confers resistance to ampicillin, carbenicillin, and related antibiotics
   5082..5670    +  rep_origin     ori: high-copy-number ColE1/pMB1/pBR322/pUC origin of replication
   5853..5945    +  CDS            lacI (fragment): lac repressor; lacI; The lac repressor binds to the lac operator to inhibit transcription in E. coli. This inhibition can be relieved by adding lactose or isopropyl-β-D-thiogalactopyranoside (IPTG).
   5958..5979    +  protein_bind   CAP binding site: CAP binding activates transcription in the presence of cAMP. E. coli catabolite activator protein
   5994..6024    +  promoter       lac promoter: promoter for the E. coli lac operon
   6032..6048    +  protein_bind   lac operator: The lac repressor binds to the lac operator to inhibit transcription in E. coli. This inhibition can be relieved by adding lactose or isopropyl-β-D-thiogalactopyranoside (IPTG). lac repressor encoded by lacI
