[The description below was written by a language model from this plasmid's Addgene catalogue record and pLannotate feature annotations shown in this document.]
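Description:
pRK5-MYC-ITFG2 is a mammalian expression plasmid of about 6.1 kb built on the pRK5 backbone, designed to produce human ITFG2 carrying an N-terminal MYC epitope tag. It is propagated in E. coli through a high-copy ColE1/pUC-type origin and selected with ampicillin via the β-lactamase gene and its native promoter. An M13 phage origin is also annotated, which in principle allows single-stranded DNA production. Several short backbone remnants appear in the feature table (fragments of lacZα, lacI, rop and bom, plus a lac promoter/operator and CAP site). No mammalian selection marker is annotated, so the plasmid is suited to transient transfection.

The expression cassette is driven by the human cytomegalovirus immediate-early enhancer and promoter, followed by a fragment of a CMV intron and an SP6 promoter that can serve for in vitro transcription or as a sequencing primer site. The software also flags a short fragment resembling a mouse immunoglobulin heavy chain signal sequence upstream of the tag; the record does not indicate that it is part of the expressed protein. The Myc tag, detected only as a partial match, precedes the ITFG2 coding sequence, which was inserted between Sal and Not sites, and transcripts are terminated by an SV40 polyadenylation signal. An SV40 enhancer/early promoter region lies downstream.

ITFG2 is a component of the KICSTOR complex, which recruits GATOR1 to the lysosomal surface and is needed to restrain mTORC1 signalling when amino acids are absent. The construct comes from a study of this nutrient-sensing pathway, and the MYC tag would allow detection or immunoprecipitation of the expressed protein.
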