Addgene plasmid #87046: pRK5-MYC-ITFG2
Purpose: mammalian expression of ITFG2
Depositing lab: David Sabatini. Depositing organization: Whitehead Institute for Biomedical Research. Publication: KICSTOR recruits GATOR1 to the lysosome and is necessary for nutrients to regulate mTORC1. Wolfson RL, Chantranupong L, Wyant GA, Gu X, Orozco JM, Shen K, Condon KJ, Petri S, Kedir J, Scaria SM, Abu-Remaileh M, Frankel WN, Sabatini DM. Nature. 2017 Feb 15. doi: 10.1038/nature21423. PubMed 28199306.
Backbone
  Vector backbone: pRK5
  Vector type: Mammalian Expression
Growth in bacteria
  Bacterial resistance: Ampicillin, 100 μg/mL
  Growth temperature: 37°C
  Growth strain: DH5alpha
  Copy number: Unknown
Gene/Insert
  Gene/Insert name: ITFG2 (alt name: NM_018463)
  Species: H. sapiens (human)
  Entrez Gene: ITFG2 (a.k.a. FGGAP1, MDS028)
  Promoter: CMV
  Tag / fusion protein: MYC (N terminal on insert)
  Cloning method: Restriction Enzyme; 5′ cloning site Sal (unknown if destroyed); 3′ cloning site Not (unknown if destroyed)
  Sequencing primers: 5′ ATT TAG GTG ACA CTA TAG; 3′ TGT AAC CAT TAT AAG CTG
Terms and licenses: Academic/Nonprofit Terms; Industry Terms: Not Available to Industry
How to cite: pRK5-MYC-ITFG2 was a gift from David Sabatini (Addgene plasmid # 87046 ; http://n2t.net/addgene:87046 ; RRID:Addgene_87046)
