>Addgene plasmid #87046 | pRK5-MYC-ITFG2 | depositor partial sequence | sequence record 169815 | Insert
[1341 nt withheld, positions 1-1341]
TAG
